>Addgene plasmid #39173 | GHRHR | depositor partial sequence | sequence record 49224 | GHRHR sequence 436 bps
ATGGTAAGCGCTATTGTTTTATATGTGCTTTTGGCGGCGGCGGCGCATTCTGCCTTTGCGGCCGCCATGG
GCCACCATCATCATCATCATTCTTCTGGTGTAGATCTGGGTACCGAGAACCTGTACTTCCAATCCATGCT
GAGAGAGGATGAGAGTGCCTGTCTACAAGCAGCAGAGGAGATGCCCCAAACCACCCTGGGCTGCCCTGCG
ACCTGGGATGGGCTGCTGTGCTGGCCAACGGCAGGCTCTGGCGAGTGGGTCACCCTCCCCTGCCCGGATT
TCTTCTCTCACTTCAGCTCAGAGTCAGGGGCTGTGAAACGGGATTGTACTATCACTGGCTGGTCTGAGCC
CTTTCCACCTTACCCTGTGGCCTGCCCTGTGCCTCTGGAGCTGCTGGCTGAGGAGGAATGACAGTAAAGG
TGGATACGGATCCGAA
