>Addgene plasmid #39173 | GHRHR | addgene partial sequence | sequence record 52667 | fbac-2 5'-gggaggttttttaaagcaagtaaa-3'
CCTCTAGTACTTCTCGACAAGCTTGTCGAGACTGCAGGCTCTAGATTCGAAANCGGCCGCGGGAATTCGA
TTCTCGAATTCGGATCCTATCCACCTTTACTGTCATTCCTCCTCAGCCAGCAGCTCCAGAGGCACAGGGC
AGGCCACAGGGTAAGGTGGAAAGGGCTCAGACCAGCCAGTGATAGTACAATCCCGTTTCACAGCCCCTGA
CTCTGAGCTGAAGTGAGAGAAGAAATCCGGGCAGGGGAGGGTGACCCACTCGCCAGAGCCTGCCGTTGGC
CAGCACAGCAGCCCATCCCAGGTCGCAGGGCAGCCCAGGGTGGTTTGGGGCATCTCCTCTGCTGCTTGTA
GACAGGCACTCTCATCCTCTCTCAGCATGGATTGGAAGTACAGGTTCTCGGTACCCAGATCTACACCAGA
AGAATGATGATGATGATGGTGGCCCATGGCGGCCGCAAAGGCAGAATGCGCCGCCGCCGCCAAAAGCACA
TATAAAACAATAGCGCTTACCATGTTTTAGATCCGCGCCCGATGGTGGGACGGTATGAATAATCCGGAAT
ATTTATAGGTTTTTTTATTACAAAACTGTTACGAAAACAGTAAAATACTTATTTATTTGCGAGATGGTTA
TCATTTTAATTATCTCCATGATCTATTAATATTCCGGAGTATACGGACCTTTAATTCAACCCAACACAAT
ATATTATAGTTAAATAAGAATTATTATCAAATCATTTGTATATTAATTAAAATACTATACTGTAAATTAC
ATTTTATTTACAATCACTCGACGAAGACTTGATCACCCG
