>Addgene plasmid #39173 | GHRHR | addgene partial sequence | sequence record 52670 | fbac-1 5'-tattcataccgtcccacca-3'
TAGCGCTATTGTTTTATATGTGCTTTTGGCGGCGGCGGCGCATTCTGCCTTTGCGGCCGCCATGGGCCAC
CATCATCATCATCATTCTTCTGGTGTAGATCTGGGTACCGAGAACCTGTACTTCCAATCCATGCTGAGAG
AGGATGAGAGTGCCTGTCTACAAGCAGCAGAGGAGATGCCCCAAACCACCCTGGGCTGCCCTGCGACCTG
GGATGGGCTGCTGTGCTGGCCAACGGCAGGCTCTGGCGAGTGGGTCACCCTCCCCTGCCCGGATTTCTTC
TCTCACTTCAGCTCAGAGTCAGGGGCTGTGAAACGGGATTGTACTATCACTGGCTGGTCTGAGCCCTTTC
CACCTTACCCTGTGGCCTGCCCTGTGCCTCTGGAGCTGCTGGCTGAGGAGGAATGACAGTAAAGGTGGAT
AGGATCCGAATTCGAGAATCGAATTCCCGCGGCCGCTTTCGAATCTAGAGCCTGCAGTCTCGACAAGCTT
GTCGAGAAGTACTAGAGGATCATAATCAGCCATACCACATTTGTAGAGGTTTTACTTGCTTTAAAAAACC
TCCCACACCTCCCCCTGAACCTGAAACATAAAATGAATGCAATTGTTGTTGTTAACTTGTTTATTGCAGC
TTATAATGGTTACAAATAAAGCAATAGCATCACAAATTTCACAAATAAAGCATTTTTTTCACTGCATTCT
AGTTGTGGTTTGTCCAAACTCATCAATGTATCTTATCATGTCTGGATCTGATCACTGCTTGAGCCTAGGA
GATCCGAACCAGATAAGTGAAATCTAGTTCCAAACTATTTTGTCATTTTTAATTTTCGTATTAGCTTACG
ACGCTACACCCAGTTCCCATCTATTTTGTCACTCCTTCCCTAAATAATCCTT
