[The description below was written by a language model from this plasmid's Addgene catalogue record.]
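Description:
GHRHR is a baculovirus expression plasmid built on the pFB-Sec-NH backbone from the SGC, a transfer vector intended for producing secreted recombinant protein in insect cells. It is maintained in E. coli as a high-copy plasmid under ampicillin selection. The record contains catalogue fields only, with no feature table, so the promoter driving the insert, the origin of replication and any transposition or recombination elements used to move the cassette into a baculovirus genome are not stated.

The insert is a 436 bp fragment of the human growth hormone releasing hormone receptor (GHRHR, isoform a precursor), introduced by ligation-independent cloning. This is far shorter than would be expected for a complete receptor coding sequence, and the record itself cautions that it may not be the full ORF; exactly which part of the receptor it covers is not specified. The fragment carries an N20-to-Q substitution described as removing a putative glycosylation site, a common strategy for reducing glycan heterogeneity in samples destined for structural work. At the N terminus the vector supplies a signal sequence, a His6 tag and a TEV protease site. The signal peptide directs the protein into the secretory pathway, the hexahistidine tag allows metal-affinity purification, and TEV cleavage permits removal of the tag afterwards.

The stated purpose is baculovirus-based expression for structure determination, and the insert is linked in the record to a deposited PDB structure. The plasmid is therefore a source of this GHRHR fragment for crystallographic, biophysical or ligand-binding studies.
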