Addgene plasmid #39173: GHRHR
Purpose: Baculovirus expression for structure determination; may not be full ORF
Depositing lab: Nicola Burgess-Brown. Depositing organization: University of Oxford.
Backbone
  Vector backbone: pFB-Sec-NH
  Backbone manufacturer: SGC
  Vector type: Baculovirus Expression
Growth in bacteria
  Bacterial resistance: Ampicillin, 100 μg/mL
  Growth temperature: 37°C
  Growth strain: Mach1
  Copy number: High Copy
Gene/Insert
  Gene/Insert name: GHRHR (alt names: growth hormone releasing hormone receptor isoform a precursor; PDB:2XDG)
  Species: H. sapiens (human)
  Insert size (bp): 436
  Mutation: N20->Q mutation of putative glycosylsation sites.
  Entrez Gene: GHRHR (a.k.a. GHRFR, GRFR, IGHD1B)
  Tag / fusion protein: Signal-His6-TEV (N terminal on insert)
  Cloning method: Ligation Independent Cloning
  Sequencing primers: 5′ Fbac-1; 3′ Fbac-2
Terms and licenses: Academic/Nonprofit Terms; Industry Terms: Not Available to Industry
How to cite: GHRHR was a gift from Nicola Burgess-Brown (Addgene plasmid # 39173 ; http://n2t.net/addgene:39173 ; RRID:Addgene_39173)
